>Addgene plasmid #106762 | gh91 | addgene full sequence | sequence record 221093 | Addgene Assembled Full Sequence
CTAAATTGTAAGCGTTAATATTTTGTTAAAATTCGCGTTAAATTTTTGTTAAATCAGCTCATTTTTTAAC
CAATAGGCCGAAATCGGCAAAATCCCTTATAAATCAAAAGAATAGACCGAGATAGGGTTGAGTGGCCGCT
ACAGGGCGCTCCCATTCGCCATTCAGGCTGCGCAACTGTTGGGAAGGGCGTTTCGGTGCGGGCCTCTTCG
CTATTACGCCAGCTGGCGAAAGGGGGATGTGCTGCAAGGCGATTAAGTTGGGTAACGCCAGGGTTTTCCC
AGTCACGACGTTGTAAAACGACGGCCAGTGAGCGCGACGTAATACGACTCACTATAGGGCGAATTGGCGG
AAGGCCGTCAAGGCCACGTGTCTTGTCCAGAGCTCGATATCGAATTCGAGGGCCTATTTCCCATGATTCC
TTCATATTTGCATATACGATACAAGGCTGTTAGAGAGATAATTGGAATTAATTTGACTGTAAACACAAAG
ATATTAGTACAAAATACGTGACGTAGAAAGTAATAATTTCTTGGGTAGTTTGCAGTTTTAAAATTATGTT
TTAAAATGGACTATCATATGCTTACCGTAACTTGAAAGTATTTCGATTTCTTGGCTTTATATATCTTGTG
GAAAGGACGAAACACCGTAGCGGGTGCAGGTGTCGCTGTTTTAGAGCTAGAAATAGCAAGTTAAAATAAG
GCTAGTCCGTTATCAACTTGAAAAAGTGGCACCGAGTCGGTGCTTTTTTTGGTACCTGGAGCACAAGACT
GGCCTCATGGGCCTTCCGCTCACTGCCCGCTTTCCAGTCGGGAAACCTGTCGTGCCAGCTGCATTAACAT
GGTCATAGCTGTTTCCTTGCGTATTGGGCGCTCTCCGCTTCCTCGCTCACTGACTCGCTGCGCTCGGTCG
TTCGGGTAAAGCCTGGGGTGCCTAATGAGCAAAAGGCCAGCAAAAGGCCAGGAACCGTAAAAAGGCCGCG
TTGCTGGCGTTTTTCCATAGGCTCCGCCCCCCTGACGAGCATCACAAAAATCGACGCTCAAGTCAGAGGT
GGCGAAACCCGACAGGACTATAAAGATACCAGGCGTTTCCCCCTGGAAGCTCCCTCGTGCGCTCTCCTGT
TCCGACCCTGCCGCTTACCGGATACCTGTCCGCCTTTCTCCCTTCGGGAAGCGTGGCGCTTTCTCATAGC
TCACGCTGTAGGTATCTCAGTTCGGTGTAGGTCGTTCGCTCCAAGCTGGGCTGTGTGCACGAACCCCCCG
TTCAGCCCGACCGCTGCGCCTTATCCGGTAACTATCGTCTTGAGTCCAACCCGGTAAGACACGACTTATC
GCCACTGGCAGCAGCCACTGGTAACAGGATTAGCAGAGCGAGGTATGTAGGCGGTGCTACAGAGTTCTTG
AAGTGGTGGCCTAACTACGGCTACACTAGAAGAACAGTATTTGGTATCTGCGCTCTGCTGAAGCCAGTTA
CCTTCGGAAAAAGAGTTGGTAGCTCTTGATCCGGCAAACAAACCACCGCTGGTAGCGGTGGTTTTTTTGT
TTGCAAGCAGCAGATTACGCGCAGAAAAAAAGGATCTCAAGAAGATCCTTTGATCTTTTCTACGGGGTCT
GACGCTCAGTGGAACGAAAACTCACGTTAAGGGATTTTGGTCATGAGATTATCAAAAAGGATCTTCACCT
AGATCCTTTTAAATTAAAAATGAAGTTTTAAATCAATCTAAAGTATATATGAGTAAACTTGGTCTGACAG
TTACCAATGCTTAATCAGTGAGGCACCTATCTCAGCGATCTGTCTATTTCGTTCATCCATAGTTGCCTGA
CTCCCCGTCGTGTAGATAACTACGATACGGGAGGGCTTACCATCTGGCCCCAGTGCTGCAATGATACCGC
GAGAACCACGCTCACCGGCTCCAGATTTATCAGCAATAAACCAGCCAGCCGGAAGGGCCGAGCGCAGAAG
TGGTCCTGCAACTTTATCCGCCTCCATCCAGTCTATTAATTGTTGCCGGGAAGCTAGAGTAAGTAGTTCG
CCAGTTAATAGTTTGCGCAACGTTGTTGCCATTGCTACAGGCATCGTGGTGTCACGCTCGTCGTTTGGTA
TGGCTTCATTCAGCTCCGGTTCCCAACGATCAAGGCGAGTTACATGATCCCCCATGTTGTGCAAAAAAGC
GGTTAGCTCCTTCGGTCCTCCGATCGTTGTCAGAAGTAAGTTGGCCGCAGTGTTATCACTCATGGTTATG
GCAGCACTGCATAATTCTCTTACTGTCATGCCATCCGTAAGATGCTTTTCTGTGACTGGTGAGTACTCAA
CCAAGTCATTCTGAGAATAGTGTATGCGGCGACCGAGTTGCTCTTGCCCGGCGTCAATACGGGATAATAC
CGCGCCACATAGCAGAACTTTAAAAGTGCTCATCATTGGAAAACGTTCTTCGGGGCGAAAACTCTCAAGG
ATCTTACCGCTGTTGAGATCCAGTTCGATGTAACCCACTCGTGCACCCAACTGATCTTCAGCATCTTTTA
CTTTCACCAGCGTTTCTGGGTGAGCAAAAACAGGAAGGCAAAATGCCGCAAAAAAGGGAATAAGGGCGAC
ACGGAAATGTTGAATACTCATACTCTTCCTTTTTCAATATTATTGAAGCATTTATCAGGGTTATTGTCTC
ATGAGCGGATACATATTTGAATGTATTTAGAAAAATAAACAAATAGGGGTTCCGCGCACATTTCCCCGAA
AAGTGCCAC
Features (pLannotate 1.2.2; 10 found; start..end, strand, type, name):
      3..134     -  rep_origin     M13 ori (fragment): M13 bacteriophage origin of replication; arrow indicates direction of (+) strand synthesis
    155..311     -  CDS            lacZα (fragment): LacZα fragment of β-galactosidase; lacZ fragment
    320..338     +  promoter       T7 promoter: promoter for bacteriophage T7 RNA polymerase
    398..638     +  promoter       U6 promoter: RNA polymerase III promoter for human U6 snRNA
    668..743     +  misc_RNA       gRNA scaffold: guide RNA scaffold for the Streptococcus pyogenes CRISPR/Cas9 system
    790..837     -  CDS            lacI (fragment): lac repressor; lacI; The lac repressor binds to the lac operator to inhibit transcription in E. coli. This inhibition can be relieved by adding lactose or isopropyl-β-D-thiogalactopyranoside (IPTG).
    874..914     -  rep_origin     RSF ori (fragment): Plasmids containing the RSF 1030 origin of replication can be propagated in E. coli cells that contain additional plasmids with compatible origins.
    992..1580    -  rep_origin     ori: high-copy-number ColE1/pMB1/pBR322/pUC origin of replication
   1751..2611    -  CDS            AmpR: β-lactamase; bla; confers resistance to ampicillin, carbenicillin, and related antibiotics
   2612..2716    -  promoter       AmpR promoter: bla
