[The description below was written by a language model from this plasmid's Addgene catalogue record and pLannotate feature annotations shown in this document.]
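Description:
gh91 is a small mammalian-expression plasmid (about 2.7 kb in the assembled sequence) that delivers a single CRISPR guide RNA directed against human FUT7, the gene encoding fucosyltransferase VII (FucT-VII). It is built on the EPB104 guide-cloning backbone and belongs to a validated gRNA collection covering the human glycosyltransferase genes. In bacteria it is maintained at high copy through a ColE1/pUC-type origin and selected with ampicillin via the β-lactamase gene and its native promoter. The annotation also picks up short fragments of an M13 origin, lacZα, lacI and an RSF origin; these are partial remnants of the parental cloning vector and are not expected to be functional elements.

The working cassette consists of the human U6 promoter, an RNA polymerase III promoter suited to producing short, uncapped transcripts, followed by a short gap where the 20-nucleotide FUT7-specific spacer sits, and then the Streptococcus pyogenes Cas9 guide RNA scaffold. Transcription yields a single guide RNA that directs SpCas9 to the FUT7 locus. A T7 promoter lies just upstream of the U6 element and, according to the record, serves as a sequencing primer site for verifying the spacer. The plasmid carries no Cas9 gene, no reporter and no mammalian selection marker in the annotated features, so the nuclease must be supplied separately, for example from a co-transfected Cas9 plasmid. The spacer was inserted by restriction cloning, though the sites used are not recorded. Its intended use is knockout or editing of FUT7 in human cells, for example in glycoengineering studies of fucosylated glycan biosynthesis.
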