Addgene plasmid #106762: gh91
Purpose: expression of gRNA targeting FUT7
Depositing lab: Eric-Paul Bennett. Depositing organization: University of Copenhagen. Publication: A validated gRNA library for CRISPR/Cas9 targeting of the human glycosyltransferase genome. Narimatsu Y, Joshi HJ, Zhang Y, Gomes C, Chen YH, Lorenzetti F, Furukawa S, Schjoldager K, Hansen L, Clausen H, Bennett EP, Wandall HH. Glycobiology. 2018 Jan 5. pii: 4791732. doi: 10.1093/glycob/cwx101. PubMed 29315387.
Backbone
  Vector backbone: EPB104
  Backbone manufacturer: Eric-Paul Bennett (Addgene plasmid # 68369)
  Backbone size w/o insert (bp): 2376
  Vector type: Mammalian Expression
Growth in bacteria
  Bacterial resistance: Ampicillin, 100 μg/mL
  Growth temperature: 37°C
  Growth strain: DH5alpha
  Copy number: High Copy
Gene/Insert
  Gene/Insert name: FUT7
  gRNA/shRNA sequence: TAGCGGGTGCAGGTGTCGCT
  Species: H. sapiens (human)
  Entrez Gene: FUT7 (a.k.a. FucT-VII)
  Cloning method: Restriction Enzyme; 5′ cloning site unknown (unknown if destroyed); 3′ cloning site unknown (unknown if destroyed)
  Sequencing primers: 5′ T7NP
Terms and licenses: Academic/Nonprofit Terms; Industry Terms: Not Available to Industry
How to cite: gh91 was a gift from Eric-Paul Bennett (Addgene plasmid # 106762 ; http://n2t.net/addgene:106762 ; RRID:Addgene_106762)
