>Addgene plasmid #106762 | gh91 | addgene partial sequence | sequence record 221094 | hU6-F 5'-GAGGGCCTATTTCCCATGATT-3'
AATTGGAATTAATTTGACTGTAAACACAAAGATATTAGTACAAAATACGTGACGTAGAAAGTAATAATTT
CTTGGGTAGTTTGCAGTTTTAAAATTATGTTTTAAAATGGACTATCATATGCTTACCGTAACTTGAAAGT
ATTTCGATTTCTTGGCTTTATATATCTTGTGGAAAGGACGAAACACCGTAGCGGGTGCAGGTGTCGCTGT
TTTAGAGCTAGAAATAGCAAGTTAAAATAAGGCTAGTCCGTTATCAACTTGAAAAAGTGGCACCGAGTCG
GTGCTTTTTTTGGTACCTGGAGCACAAGACTGGCCTCATGGGCCTTCCGCTCACTGCCCGCTTTCCAGTC
GGGAAACCTGTCGTGCCAGCTGCATTAACATGGTCATAGCTGTTTCCTTGCGTATTGGGCGCTCTCCGCT
TCCTCGCTCACTGACTCGCTGCGCTCGGTCGTTCGGGTAAAGCCTGGGGTGCCTAATGAGCAAAAGGCCA
GCAAAAGGCCAGGAACCGTAAAAAGGCCGCGTTGCTGGCGTTTTTCCATAGGCTCCGCCCCCCTGACGAG
CATCACAAAAATCGACGCTCAAGTCAGAGGTGGCGAAACCCGACAGGACTATAAAGATACCAGGCGTTTC
CCCCTGGAAGCTCCCTCGTGCGCTCTCCTGTTCCGACCCTGCCGCTTACCGGATACCTGTCCGCCTTTCT
CCCTTCGGGAAGCGTGGCGCTTTCTCATAGCTCACGCTGTAGGTATCTCAGTTCGGTGTAGGTCGTTCGC
TCCAAGCTGGGCTGTGTGCACGAACCCCCCGTTCAGCCCGACCGCTGCGCCTTATCCGGTAACTATCGTC
TTGAGTCCAACCCGGTAAGACACGACTTATCGCCACTGGCAGCAGCCACTGGTAACAGGATTAGCA
